>Addgene plasmid #53484 | pUAST YFP Rab23 WT | addgene partial sequence | sequence record 83932 | EGFP-C 5'-CATGGTCCTGCTGGAGTTCGTG-3'
TCAGATCTCGAGCTCAAGGCTTCGAATTCTGCAGTCGACGGTACCGCGGGCCCGGGATCATCAACAAGGT
TTGTACAAAAAAGCAGGCTTAATGCGTCTAATCCAAACGGCAACCGGCGGTGCTGCTGCGTCCGTTCTGC
AGACCCACTCCCAGGCGCAGTACAACTACACCAGCATGCGTGAAGATGATATCGAGCTGGCCATTAAAGT
GGTCATTGTTGGAAATGGCGGCGTTGGCAAGTCATCAATGATCCAGCGCTATTGCAAAGGCATTTTCACG
AAGGACTACAAGAAAACGATTGGAGTGGACTTCCTAGAGCGACAGATCGAGATCGACGGCGAGGATGTGC
GCATCATGCTGTGGGACACCGCCGGCCAGGAGGAGTTCGACTGCATCACAAAGGCGTACTACCGCGGCGC
CCAGGCTTCCGTCCTGGTCTTTTCGACGACGGATCGAGCATCCTTCGACGCGATCAAGGATTGGAAGCGC
AAGGTGGAGAACGAGTGCAACGAGATACCCACAGTGATTGTGCAGAACAAGATCGATCTTATCGAACAGG
CGGTGGTTACGGCCGACGAGGTGGAGACGCTGGCCAAGCTCCTCAACTGCCGGCTCATCCGCACCTCCGT
CAAGGAGGACATTAACGTGGCGTCCGTGTTTCGCTACCTGGCCACCAAGTGCCATCAGCTAATGACCCAG
AGCTACGACCAGGTGGCCGGAAACCAGCAAAACTCCAGCCATCCGCCTTACAGCAGCACGCCCACGATCA
GCGCCTTCAGCCCGACCTTCACAAAGTCCAGCAGCGGCACCATCGTCCTCCGTCCGG
