[The description below was written by a language model from this plasmid's Addgene catalogue record.]
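Description:
pUAST YFP Rab23 WT is an insect expression plasmid built on the pUAST backbone, the standard Drosophila vector for GAL4/UAS-controlled transgene expression. It is propagated in E. coli under ampicillin selection; the copy number is recorded as unknown, and no feature table is supplied, so the origin of replication and other backbone elements are not itemised in the record. pUAST vectors in general are P-element transformation plasmids used to generate transgenic flies, but the record does not list the transposon ends or the fly selection marker for this construct.

The insert is the wild-type coding sequence of Drosophila melanogaster Rab23 (CG2108), a member of the Rab family of small GTPases, introduced by Gateway recombination cloning. It is fused at its N terminus to a YFP tag supplied by the backbone. N-terminal tagging is the usual choice for Rab proteins because it leaves free the C terminus, which is normally lipid-modified for membrane attachment. The promoter field is given as GAL4, meaning that transcription is GAL4-responsive: the fusion is expressed only in cells that supply the yeast GAL4 activator, which allows tissue- or stage-specific expression by crossing to chosen GAL4 driver lines. The listed 3′ sequencing primer implies an SV40 polyadenylation region downstream of the insert.

The "WT" designation suggests that it serves as the unmutated reference form within a wider collection of tagged Drosophila Rab constructs. Its typical use is to visualise the subcellular localisation of Rab23 and the membrane compartments it marks, in live or fixed fly tissues or in cultured insect cells co-expressing GAL4.
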