Addgene plasmid #53484: pUAST YFP Rab23 WT
Depositing lab: Matthew Scott. Depositing organization: Stanford University. Publication: Thirty-one flavors of Drosophila rab proteins. Zhang J, Schulze KL, Hiesinger PR, Suyama K, Wang S, Fish M, Acar M, Hoskins RA, Bellen HJ, Scott MP. Genetics. 2007 Jun;176(2):1307-22. Epub 2007 Apr 3. 10.1534/genetics.106.066761 PubMed 17409086.
Backbone
  Vector backbone: pUAST
  Vector type: Insect Expression
Growth in bacteria
  Bacterial resistance: Ampicillin, 100 μg/mL
  Growth temperature: 37°C
  Growth strain: DH5alpha
  Copy number: Unknown
Gene/Insert
  Gene/Insert name: Rab23
  Species: D. melanogaster (fly)
  Entrez Gene: Rab23 (a.k.a. Dmel_CG2108, CG2108, DmRab23, Dmel\CG2108, Q9VNG6, rab23)
  Promoter: GAL4
  Tag / fusion protein: YFP (N terminal on backbone)
  Cloning method: Gateway Cloning
  Sequencing primers: 5′ EGFP-C; 3′ SV40pA-R
Terms and licenses: Academic/Nonprofit Terms; Industry Terms: Not Available to Industry
How to cite: pUAST YFP Rab23 WT was a gift from Matthew Scott (Addgene plasmid # 53484 ; http://n2t.net/addgene:53484 ; RRID:Addgene_53484)
